>Addgene plasmid #60561 | pmTurquoise2-N1 | addgene full sequence | sequence record 247565 | Addgene NGS Result
TAGTTATTAATAGTAATCAATTACGGGGTCATTAGTTCATAGCCCATATATGGAGTTCCGCGTTACATAA
CTTACGGTAAATGGCCCGCCTGGCTGACCGCCCAACGACCCCCGCCCATTGACGTCAATAATGACGTATG
TTCCCATAGTAACGCCAATAGGGACTTTCCATTGACGTCAATGGGTGGAGTATTTACGGTAAACTGCCCA
CTTGGCAGTACATCAAGTGTATCATATGCCAAGTACGCCCCCTATTGACGTCAATGACGGTAAATGGCCC
GCCTGGCATTATGCCCAGTACATGACCTTATGGGACTTTCCTACTTGGCAGTACATCTACGTATTAGTCA
TCGCTATTACCATGGTGATGCGGTTTTGGCAGTACATCAATGGGCGTGGATAGCGGTTTGACTCACGGGG
ATTTCCAAGTCTCCACCCCATTGACGTCAATGGGAGTTTGTTTTGGCACCAAAATCAACGGGACTTTCCA
AAATGTCGTAACAACTCCGCCCCATTGACGCAAATGGGCGGTAGGCGTGTACGGTGGGAGGTCTATATAA
GCAGAGCTGGTTTAGTGAACCGTCAGATCCGCTAGCGCTACCGGACTCAGATCTCGAGCTCAAGCTTCGA
ATTCTGCAGTCGACGGTACCGCGGGCCCGGGATCCACCGGTCGCCACCATGGTGAGCAAGGGCGAGGAGC
TGTTCACCGGGGTGGTGCCCATCCTGGTCGAGCTGGACGGCGACGTAAACGGCCACAAGTTCAGCGTGTC
CGGCGAGGGCGAGGGCGATGCCACCTACGGCAAGCTGACCCTGAAGTTCATCTGCACCACCGGCAAGCTG
CCCGTGCCCTGGCCCACCCTCGTGACCACCCTGTCCTGGGGCGTGCAGTGCTTCGCCCGCTACCCCGACC
ACATGAAGCAGCACGACTTCTTCAAGTCCGCCATGCCCGAAGGCTACGTCCAGGAGCGCACCATCTTCTT
CAAGGACGACGGCAACTACAAGACCCGCGCCGAGGTGAAGTTCGAGGGCGACACCCTGGTGAACCGCATC
GAGCTGAAGGGCATCGACTTCAAGGAGGACGGCAACATCCTGGGGCACAAGCTGGAGTACAACTACTTTA
GCGACAACGTCTATATCACCGCCGACAAGCAGAAGAACGGCATCAAGGCCAACTTCAAGATCCGCCACAA
CATCGAGGACGGCGGCGTGCAGCTCGCCGACCACTACCAGCAGAACACCCCCATCGGCGACGGCCCCGTG
CTGCTGCCCGACAACCACTACCTGAGCACCCAGTCCAAGCTGAGCAAAGACCCCAACGAGAAGCGCGATC
ACATGGTCCTGCTGGAGTTCGTGACCGCCGCCGGGATCACTCTCGGCATGGACGAGCTGTACAAGTAAAG
CGGCCGCGACTCTAGATCATAATCAGCCATACCACATTTGTAGAGGTTTTACTTGCTTTAAAAAACCTCC
CACACCTCCCCCTGAACCTGAAACATAAAATGAATGCAATTGTTGTTGTTAACTTGTTTATTGCAGCTTA
TAATGGTTACAAATAAAGCAATAGCATCACAAATTTCACAAATAAAGCATTTTTTTCACTGCATTCTAGT
TGTGGTTTGTCCAAACTCATCAATGTATCTTAAGGCGTAAATTGTAAGCGTTAATATTTTGTTAAAATTC
GCGTTAAATTTTTGTTAAATCAGCTCATTTTTTAACCAATAGGCCGAAATCGGCAAAATCCCTTATAAAT
CAAAAGAATAGACCGAGATAGGGT
[37 nt withheld, positions 1775-1811]
AAAGAACGTGGACTCCAACGTCAAAGG
[49 nt withheld, positions 1839-1887]
T
[91 nt withheld, positions 1889-1979]
G
[124 nt withheld, positions 1981-2104]
CAGGTGGCACTTTTCGGGGAAATGTGCGCGGAACCCCTATTTGTTTATTTTTCTAAATACATTCAAATAT
GTATCCGCTCATGAGACAATAACCCTGATAAATGCTTCAATAATATTGAAAAAGGAAGAGTCCTGAGGCG
GAAAGAACCAGCTGTGGAATGTGTGTCAGTTAGGGTGTGGAAAGTCCCCAGGCTCCCCAGCAGGCAGAAG
TATGCAAAGCATGCATCTCAATTAGTCAGCAACCAGGTGTGGAAAGTCCCCAGGCTCCCCAGCAGGCAGA
AGTATGCAAAGCATGCATCTCAATTAGTCAGCAACCATAGTCCCGCCCCTAACTCCGCCCATCCCGCCCC
TAACTCCGCCCAGTTCCGCCCATTCTCCGCCCCATGGCTGACTAATTTTTTTTATTTATGCAGAGGCCGA
GGCCGCCTCGGCCTCTGAGCTATTCCAGAAGTAGTGAGGAGGCTTTTTTGGAGGCCTAGGCTTTTGCAAA
GATCGATCAAGAGACAGGATGAGGATCGTTTCGCATGATTGAACAAGATGGATTGCACGCAGGTTCTCCG
GCCGCTTGGGTGGAGAGGCTATTCGGCTATGACTGGGCACAACAGACAATCGGCTGCTCTGATGCCGCCG
TGTTCCGGCTGTCAGCGCAGGGGCGCCCGGTTCTTTTTGTCAAGACCGACCTGTCCGGTGCCCTGAATGA
ACTGCAAGACGAGGCAGCGCGGCTATCGTGGCTGGCCACGACGGGCGTTCCTTGCGCAGCTGTGCTCGAC
GTTGTCACTGAAGCGGGAAGGGACTGGCTGCTATTGGGCGAAGTGCCGGGGCAGGATCTCCTGTCATCTC
ACCTTGCTCCTGCCGAGAAAGTATCCATCATGGCTGATGCAATGCGGCGGCTGCATACGCTTGATCCGGC
TACCTGCCCATTCGACCACCAAGCGAAACATCGCATCGAGCGAGCACGTACTCGGATGGAAGCCGGTCTT
GTCGATCAGGATGATCTGGACGAAGAGCATCAGGGGCTCGCGCCAGCCGAACTGTTCGCCAGGCTCAAGG
CGAGCATGCCCGACGGCGAGGATCTCGTCGTGACCCATGGCGATGCCTGCTTGCCGAATATCATGGTGGA
AAATGGCCGCTTTTCTGGATTCATCGACTGTGGCCGGCTGGGTGTGGCGGACCGCTATCAGGACATAGCG
TTGGCTACCCGTGATATTGCTGAAGAGCTTGGCGGCGAATGGGCTGACCGCTTCCTCGTGCTTTACGGTA
TCGCCGCTCCCGATTCGCAGCGCATCGCCTTCTATCGCCTTCTTGACGAGTTCTTCTGAGCGGGACTCTG
GGGTTCGAAATGACCGACCAAGCGACGCCCAACCTGCCATCACGAGATTTCGATTCCACCGCCGCCTTCT
ATGAAAGGTTGGGCTTCGGAATCGTTTTCCGGGACGCCGGCTGGATGATCCTCCAGCGCGGGGATCTCAT
GCTGGAGTTCTTCGCCCACCCTAGGGGGAGGCTAACTGAAACACGGAAGGAGACAATACCGGAAGGAACC
CGCGCTATGACGGCAATAAAAAGACAGAATAAAACGCACGGTGTTGGGTCGTTTGTTCATAAACGCGGGG
TTCGGTCCCAGGGCTGGCACTCTGTCGATACCCCACCGAGACCCCATTGGGGCCAATACGCCCGCGTTTC
TTCCTTTTCCCCACCCCACCCCCCAAGTTCGGGTGAAGGCCCAGGGCTCGCAGCCAACGTCGGGGCGGCA
GGCCCTGCCATAGCCTCAGGTTACTCATATATACTTTAGATTGATTTAAAACTTCATTTTTAATTTAAAA
GGATCTAGGTGAAGATCCTTTTTGATAATCTCATGACCAAAATCCCTTAACGTGAGTTTTCGTTCCACTG
AGCGTCAGACCCCGTAGAAAAGATCAAAGGATCTTCTTGAGATCCTTTTTTTCTGCGCGTAATCTGCTGC
TTGCAAACAAAAAAACCACCGCTACCAGCGGTGGTTTGTTTGCCGGATCAAGAGCTACCAACTCTTTTTC
CGAAGGTAACTGGCTTCAGCAGAGCGCAGATACCAAATACTGTTCTTCTAGTGTAGCCGTAGTTAGGCCA
CCACTTCAAGAACTCTGTAGCACCGCCTACATACCTCGCTCTGCTAATCCTGTTACCAGTGGCTGCTGCC
AGTGGCGATAAGTCGTGTCTTACCGGGTTGGACTCAAGACGATAGTTACCGGATAAGGCGCAGCGGTCGG
GCTGAACGGGGGGTTCGTGCACACAGCCCAGCTTGGAGCGAACGACCTACACCGAACTGAGATACCTACA
GCGTGAGCTATGAGAAAGCGCCACGCTTCCCGAAGGGAGAAAGGCGGACAGGTATCCGGTAAGCGGCAGG
GTCGGAACAGGAGAGCGCACGAGGGAGCTTCCAGGGGGAAACGCCTGGTATCTTTATAGTCCTGTCGGGT
TTCGCCACCTCTGACTTGAGCGTCGATTTTTGTGATGCTCGTCAGGGGGGCGGAGCCTATGGAAAAACGC
CAGCAACGCGGCCTTTTTACGGTTCCTGGCCTTTTGCTGGCCTTTTGCTCACATGTTCTTTCCTGCGTTA
TCCCCTGATTCTGTGGATAACCGTATTACCGCCATGCAT
Features (pLannotate 1.2.2; 14 found; start..end, strand, type, name):
     61..364     +  enhancer       CMV enhancer: human cytomegalovirus immediate early enhancer
    365..568     +  promoter       CMV promoter: human cytomegalovirus (CMV) immediate early promoter
    591..671     +  misc_feature   MCS: multiple cloning site
    679..1398    +  CDS            mTurquoise2: enhanced monomeric variant of CFP (Goedhart et al., 2012) mammalian codon-optimized
   1415..1498    +  CDS            large T antigen (fragment): large T antigen from SV40 (simian virus 40)
   1521..1642    +  polyA_signal   SV40 poly(A) signal: SV40 polyadenylation signal
   1676..2104    -  rep_origin     f1 ori (sequence partly withheld): f1 bacteriophage origin of replication; arrow indicates direction of (+) strand synthesis
   2131..2235    +  promoter       AmpR promoter: bla
   2237..2594    +  promoter       SV40 promoter: SV40 enhancer and early promoter
   2629..3423    +  CDS            NeoR/KanR: aminoglycoside phosphotransferase from Tn5; aph(3')-II (or nptII); confers resistance to neomycin, kanamycin, and G418 (Geneticin®)
   3444..3596    +  CDS            ble (fragment): BLE_KLEPN - Experimental evidence at protein level: Swiss-Prot protein existence level 1. Binding protein with a strong affinity to the bleomycin family of antibiotics. Binds to CL990; an antimitotic-antibiotic compound. From Klebsiella pneumoniae.
   3655..3702    +  polyA_signal   HSV TK poly(A) signal: herpes simplex virus thymidine kinase polyadenylation signal (Cole and Stacy, 1985)
   3793..3809    -  polyA_signal   bGH poly(A) signal (fragment): bovine growth hormone polyadenylation signal
   4031..4619    +  rep_origin     ori: high-copy-number ColE1/pMB1/pBR322/pUC origin of replication
