[The description below was written by a language model from this plasmid's Addgene catalogue record and pLannotate feature annotations shown in this document.]
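Description:
pmTurquoise2-N1 is a mammalian expression plasmid of about 4.7 kb built on the Clontech fluorescent-protein vector family, in which the original fluorescent protein coding sequence has been exchanged, via retained AgeI and BsrGI sites, for the roughly 720 bp synthetic, mammalian codon-optimised gene for mTurquoise2. This is a bright monomeric cyan fluorescent protein also described as mTurquoise carrying the I146F substitution. The catalogue entry names pEGFP-C1 as the backbone. However, the feature table places the multiple cloning site between the CMV promoter and the start of the mTurquoise2 reading frame, which is the N1-type layout implied by the plasmid's name. In this arrangement, a gene of interest cloned in frame into the MCS is fused to the N-terminus of the fluorescent protein, so mTurquoise2 becomes a C-terminal tag.

Expression is driven by the human cytomegalovirus immediate early enhancer and promoter and terminated by an SV40 polyadenylation signal. The short large T antigen match just upstream of that signal is probably only part of the SV40-derived 3' region. A single NeoR/KanR (Tn5 aminoglycoside phosphotransferase) gene serves both hosts. A bacterial bla-type promoter drives it for kanamycin selection in E. coli, and the SV40 enhancer/early promoter drives it for G418 selection of stably transfected mammalian cells, with an HSV TK poly(A) signal downstream. The small ble and bGH poly(A) fragments annotated nearby appear to be partial matches rather than functional parts. A high-copy ColE1/pUC-type origin supports propagation in bacteria, and an f1 origin allows single-stranded DNA production. The plasmid is used to express free mTurquoise2 as a cyan marker or to build fusion proteins for live-cell fluorescence imaging.
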