Addgene plasmid #60561: pmTurquoise2-N1
Purpose: Expresses the cyan fluorescent protein variant mTurquoise2, can be used to create fusion proteins
Depositing lab: Dorus Gadella. Depositing organization: University of Amsterdam. Publication: Structure-guided evolution of cyan fluorescent proteins towards a quantum yield of 93%. Goedhart J, von Stetten D, Noirclerc-Savoye M, Lelimousin M, Joosen L, Hink MA, van Weeren L, Gadella TW Jr, Royant A. Nat Commun. 2012 Mar 20;3:751. doi: 10.1038/ncomms1738. PubMed 22434194.
Backbone
  Vector backbone: pEGFP-C1
  Backbone manufacturer: Clontech
  Backbone size w/o insert (bp): 4000
  Vector type: Mammalian Expression
  Selectable markers: Neomycin (select with G418)
Growth in bacteria
  Bacterial resistance: Kanamycin, 50 μg/mL
  Growth temperature: 37°C
  Growth strain: DH5alpha
  Copy number: High Copy
Gene/Insert
  Gene/Insert name: mTurquoise2 (alt name: mTurquoise(I146F))
  Species: Synthetic
  Insert size (bp): 720
  Promoter: CMV
  Cloning method: Restriction Enzyme; 5′ cloning site AgeI (not destroyed); 3′ cloning site BsrGI (not destroyed)
  Sequencing primers: 5′ CMV
Terms and licenses: Academic/Nonprofit Terms; Industry Terms: Not Available to Industry
How to cite: pmTurquoise2-N1 was a gift from Dorus Gadella (Addgene plasmid # 60561 ; http://n2t.net/addgene:60561 ; RRID:Addgene_60561)
