>Addgene plasmid #60561 | pmTurquoise2-N1 | addgene partial sequence | sequence record 98778 | CMV-F 5'-CGCAAATGGGCGGTAGGCGTG-3'
GCAGAGCTGGTTTAGTGAACCGTCAGATCCGCTAGCGCTACCGGACTCAGATCTCGAGCTCAAGCTTCGA
ATTCTGCAGTCGACGGTACCGCGGGCCCGGGATCCACCGGTCGCCACCATGGTGAGCAAGGGCGAGGAGC
TGTTCACCGGGGTGGTGCCCATCCTGGTCGAGCTGGACGGCGACGTAAACGGCCACAAGTTCAGCGTGTC
CGGCGAGGGCGAGGGCGATGCCACCTACGGCAAGCTGACCCTGAAGTTCATCTGCACCACCGGCAAGCTG
CCCGTGCCCTGGCCCACCCTCGTGACCACCCTGTCCTGGGGCGTGCAGTGCTTCGCCCGCTACCCCGACC
ACATGAAGCAGCACGACTTCTTCAAGTCCGCCATGCCCGAAGGCTACGTCCAGGAGCGCACCATCTTCTT
CAAGGACGACGGCAACTACAAGACCCGCGCCGAGGTGAAGTTCGAGGGCGACACCCTGGTGAACCGCATC
GAGCTGAAGGGCATCGACTTCAAGGAGGACGGCAACATCCTGGGGCACAAGCTGGAGTACAACTACTTTA
GCGACAACGTCTATATCACCGCCGACAAGCAGAAGAACGGCATCAAGGCCAACTTCAAGATCCGCCACAA
CATCGAGGACGGCGGCGTGCAGCTCGCCGACCACTACCAGCAGAACACCCCCATCGGCGACGGCCCCGTG
CTGCTGCCCGACAACCACTACCTGAGCACCCAGTCCAAGCTGAGCAAAGACCCCAACGAGAAGCGCGATC
ACATGGTCCTGCTGGAGTTCGTGACCGCCGCCGGGATCACTCTCGGCATGGACGAGCTGTACAAGTAAAG
CGGCCGCGACTCTAGATCATAATCAGCCATACCACATTTGTAGAGGTTTTACTTGCTTTAAAAAACCTCC
CACACCTCCCCCTGAACCTGAAACATAAAATGAATGCAATTGTTGTTGTTAACT
