>Addgene plasmid #60561 | pmTurquoise2-N1 | addgene partial sequence | sequence record 99140 | SV40pA-R 5'-GAAATTTGTGATGCTATTGC-3'
AGTTAACAACAACAATTGCATTCATTTTATGTTTCAGGTTCAGGGGGAGGTGTGGGAGGTTTTTTAAAGC
AAGTAAAACCTCTACAAATGTGGTATGGCTGATTATGATCTAGAGTCGCGGCCGCTTTACTTGTACAGCT
CGTCCATGCCGAGAGTGATCCCGGCGGCGGTCACGAACTCCAGCAGGACCATGTGATCGCGCTTCTCGTT
GGGGTCTTTGCTCAGCTTGGACTGGGTGCTCAGGTAGTGGTTGTCGGGCAGCAGCACGGGGCCGTCGCCG
ATGGGGGTGTTCTGCTGGTAGTGGTCGGCGAGCTGCACGCCGCCGTCCTCGATGTTGTGGCGGATCTTGA
AGTTGGCCTTGATGCCGTTCTTCTGCTTGTCGGCGGTGATATAGACGTTGTCGCTAAAGTAGTTGTACTC
CAGCTTGTGCCCCAGGATGTTGCCGTCCTCCTTGAAGTCGATGCCCTTCAGCTCGATGCGGTTCACCAGG
GTGTCGCCCTCGAACTTCACCTCGGCGCGGGTCTTGTAGTTGCCGTCGTCCTTGAAGAAGATGGTGCGCT
CCTGGACGTAGCCTTCGGGCATGGCGGACTTGAAGAAGTCGTGCTGCTTCATGTGGTCGGGGTAGCGGGC
GAAGCACTGCACGCCCCAGGACAGGGTGGTCACGAGGGTGGGCCAGGGCACGGGCAGCTTGCCGGTGGTG
CAGATGAACTTCAGGGTCAGCTTGCCGTAGGTGGCATCGCCCTCGCCCTCGCCGGACACGCTGAACTTGT
GGCCGTTTACGTCGCCGTCCAGCTCGACCAGGATGGGCACCACCCCGGTGAACAGCTCCTCGCCCTTGCT
